>Addgene plasmid #186388 | pDEST-Spe4-Rfa-mCherry-stop | addgene full sequence | sequence record 373832 | Addgene Partial NGS Result
GCACTTTTCGGGGAAATGTGCGCGGAACCCCTATTTGTTTATTTTTCTAAATACATTCAAATATGTATCC
GCTCATGAGACAATAACCCTGATAAATGCTTCAATAATATTGAAAAAGGAAGAGTATGAGTATTCAACAT
TTCCGTGTCGCCCTTATTCCCTTTTTTGCGGCATTTTGCCTTCCTGTTTTTGCTCACCCAGAAACGCTGG
TGAAAGTAAAAGATGCTGAAGATCAGTTGGGTGCACGAGTGGGTTACATCGAACTGGATCTCAACAGCGG
TAAGATCCTTGAGAGTTTTCGCCCCGAAGAACGTTTTCCAATGATGAGCACTTTTAAAGTTCTGCTATGT
GGCGCGGTATTATCCCGTATTGACGCCGGGCAAGAGCAACTCGGTCGCCGCATACACTATTCTCAGAATG
ACTTGGTTGAGTACTCACCAGTCACAGAAAAGCATCTTACGGATGGCATGACAGTAAGAGAATTATGCAG
TGCTGCCATAACCATGAGTGATAACACTGCGGCCAACTTACTTCTGACAACGATCGGAGGACCGAAGGAG
CTAACCGCTTTTTTGCACAACATGGGGGATCATGTAACTCGCCTTGATCGTTGGGAACCGGAGCTGAATG
AAGCCATACCAAACGACGAGCGTGACACCACGATGCCTGTAGCAATGGCAACAACGTTGCGCAAACTATT
AACTGGCGAACTACTTACTCTAGCTTCCCGGCAACAATTAATAGACTGGATGGAGGCGGATAAAGTTGCA
GGACCACTTCTGCGCTCGGCCCTTCCGGCTGGCTGGTTTATTGCTGATAAATCTGGAGCCGGTGAGCGTG
GATCTCGCGGTATCATTGCAGCACTGGGGCCAGATGGTAAGCCCTCCCGTATCGTAGTTATCTACACGAC
GGGGAGTCAGGCAACTATGGATGAACGAAATAGACAGATCGCTGAGATAGGTGCCTCACTGATTAAGCAT
TGGTAACTGTCAGACCAAGTTTACTCATATATACTTTAGATTGATTTAAAACTTCATTTTTAATTTAAAA
GGATCTAGGTGAAGATCCTTTTTGATAATCTCATGACCAAAATCCCTTAACGTGAGTTTTCGTTCCACTG
AGCGTCAGACCCCGTAGAAAAGATCAAAGGATCTTCTTGAGATCCTTTTTTTCTGCGCGTAATCTGCTGC
TTGCAAACAAAAAAACCACCGCTACCAGCGGTGGTTTGTTTGCCGGATCAAGAGCTACCAACTCTTTTTC
CGAAGGTAACTGGCTTCAGCAGAGCGCAGATACCAAATACTGTTCTTCTAGTGTAGCCGTAGTTAGGCCA
CCACTTCAAGAACTCTGTAGCACCGCCTACATACCTCGCTCTGCTAATCCTGTTACCAGTGGCTGCTGCC
AGTGGCGATAAGTCGTGTCTTACCGGGTTGGACTCAAGACGATAGTTACCGGATAAGGCGCAGCGGTCGG
GCTGAACGGGGGGTTCGTGCACACAGCCCAGCTTGGAGCGAACGACCTACACCGAACTGAGATACCTACA
GCGTGAGCTATGAGAAAGCGCCACGCTTCCCGAAGGGAGAAAGGCGGACAGGTATCCGGTAAGCGGCAGG
GTCGGAACAGGAGAGCGCACGAGGGAGCTTCCAGGGGGAAACGCCTGGTATCTTTATAGTCCTGTCGGGT
TTCGCCACCTCTGACTTGAGCGTCGATTTTTGTGATGCTCGTCAGGGGGGCGGAGCCTATGGAAAAACGC
CAGCAACGCGGCCTTTTTACGGTTCCTGGCCTTTTGCTGGCCTTTTGCTCACATGTTCTTTCCTGCGTTA
TCCCCTGATTCTGTGGATAACCGTATTACCGCCTTTGAGTGAGCTGATACCGCTCGCCGCAGCCGAACGA
CCGAGCGCAGCGAGTCAGTGAGCGAGGAAGCGGAAGAGCGCCCAATACGCAAACCGCCTCTCCCCGCGCG
TTGGCCGATTCATTAATGCAGCTGGCACGACAGGTTTCCCGACTGGAAAGCGGGCAGTGAGCGCAACGCA
ATTAATGTGAGTTAGCTCACTCATTAGGCACCCCAGGCTTTACACTTTATGCTTCCGGCTCGTATGTTGT
GTGGAATTGTGAGCGGATAACAATTTCACACAGGAAACAGCTATGACCATGATTACGCCAAGCTCGAAAT
TAACCCTCACTAAAGGGAACAAAAGCTGGAGCTAAGCTTGCTTGTTCTTTTTGCAGAAGCTCAGAATAAA
CGCTCAACTTTGGCAGATCTGACGTCAGGCCTTACGTAATCACAAGTTTGTACAAAAAAGCTGAACGAGA
AACGTAAAATGATATAAATATCAATATATTAAATTAGATTTTGCATAAAAAACAGACTACATAATACTGT
AAAACACAACATATCCAGTCACTATGGCGGCCGCATTAGGCACCCCAGGCTTTACACTTTATGCTTCCGG
CTCGTATAATGTGTGGATTTTGAGTTAGGATCCGGCGAGATTTTCAGGAGCTAAGGAAGCTAAAATGGAG
AAAAAAATCACTGGATATACCACCGTTGATATATCCCAATGGCATCGTAAAGAACATTTTGAGGCATTTC
AGTCAGTTGCTCAATGTACCTATAACCAGACCGTTCAGCTGGATATTACGGCCTTTTTAAAGACCGTAAA
GAAAAATAAGCACAAGTTTTATCCGGCCTTTATTCACATTCTTGCCCGCCTGATGAATGCTCATCCGGAA
TTCCGTATGGCAATGAAAGACGGTGAGCTGGTGATATGGGATAGTGTTCACCCTTGTTACACCGTTTTCC
ATGAGCAAACTGAAACGTTTTCATCGCTCTGGAGTGAATACCACGACGATTTCCGGCAGTTTCTACACAT
ATATTCGCAAGATGTGGCGTGTTACGGTGAAAACCTGGCCTATTTCCCTAAAGGGTTTATTGAGAATATG
TTTTTCGTCTCAGCCAATCCCTGGGTGAGTTTCACCAGTTTTGATTTAAACGTGGCCAATATGGACAACT
TCTTCGCCCCCGTTTTCACCATGGGCAAATATTATACGCAAGGCGACAAGGTGCTGATGCCGCTGGCGAT
TCAGGTTCATCATGCCGTCTGTGATGGCTTCCATGTCGGCAGAATGCTTAATGAATTACAACAGTACTGC
GATGAGTGGCAGGGCGGGGCGTAAACGCGTGGATCCGGCTTACTAAAAGCCAGATAACAGTATGCGTATT
TGCGCGCTGATTTTTGCGGTATAAGAATATATACTGATATGTATACCCGAAGTATGTCAAAAAGAGGTGT
GCTATGAAGCAGCGTATTACAGTGACAGTTGACAGCGACAGCTATCAGTTGCTCAAGGCATATATGATGT
CAATATCTCCGGTCTGGTAAGCACAACCATGCAGAATGAAGCCCGTCGTCTGCGTGCCGAACGCTGGAAA
GCGGAAAATCAGGAAGGGATGGCTGAGGTCGCCCGGTTTATTGAAATGAACGGCTCTTTTGCTGACGAGA
ACAGGGACTGGTGAAATGCAGTTTAAGGTTTACACCTATAAAAGAGAGAGCCGTTATCGTCTGTTTGTGG
ATGTACAGAGTGATATTATTGACACGCCCGGGCGACGGATGGTGATCCCCCTGGCCAGTGCACGTCTGCT
GTCAGATAAAGTCTCCCGTGAACTTTACCCGGTGGTGCATATCGGGGATGAAAGCTGGCGCATGATGACC
ACCGATATGGCCAGTGTGCCGGTCTCCGTTATCGGGGAAGAAGTGGCTGATCTCAGCCACCGCGAAAATG
ACATCAAAAACGCCATTAACCTGATGTTCTGGGGAATATAAATGTCAGGCTCCCTTATACACAGCCAGTC
TGCAGGTCGACCATAGTGACTGGATATGTTGTGTTTTACAGTATTATGTAGTCTGTTTTTTATGCAAAAT
CTAATTTAATATATTGATATTTATATCATTTTACGTTTCTCGTTCAGCTTTCTTGTACAAAGTGGTGATA
AACTTAGATATGGTGTCCAAGGGCGAAGAGGACAACATGGCCATCATCAAGGAGTTCATGCGGTTCAAGG
TGCACATGGAAGGCAGCGTGAACGGCCACGAGTTCGAGATCGAGGGCGAGGGCGAAGGCAGGCCCTACGA
GGGCACCCAGACCGCCAAGCTGAAGGTGACCAAGGGCGGACCTCTGCCCTTCGCCTGGGACATCCTGAGC
CCCCAGTTCATGTACGGCAGCAAGGCCTACGTGAAGCACCCCGCCGACATCCCCGACTACCTGAAGCTGT
CCTTCCCCGAGGGATTCAAATGGGAGCGGGTGATGAACTTCGAGGACGGCGGCGTGGTGACCGTGACCCA
GGACAGCAGCCTGCAGGACGGCGAGTTCATCTACAAGGTGAAACTGCGGGGCACCAACTTCCCCAGCGAC
GGCCCCGTGATGCAGAAAAAGACCATGGGCTGGGAGGCCAGCAGCGAGCGGATGTACCCCGAGGATGGCG
CCCTGAAGGGCGAGATCAAGCAGCGGCTGAAGCTGAAGGATGGCGGCCACTACGACGCCGAGGTGAAAAC
CACCTACAAGGCCAAGAAACCCGTGCAGCTGCCTGGCGCCTACAACGTGAACATCAAGCTGGACATCACC
AGCCACAACGAGGACTACACCATCGTGGAGCAGTACGAGCGGGCCGAGGGCAGACACAGCACCGGCGGCA
TGGACGAGCTGTATAAATAACCTAGGAACCAGCCTCAAGAACACCCGAATGGAGTCTCTAAGCTACATAA
TACCAACTTACACTTTACAAAATGTTGTCCCCCAAAATGTAGCCATTCGTATCTGCTCCTAAWAAAAARA
AARTTTCTTCACATTCTAAAAAAAAAAAAAAAAAAAAAAAAAAAAAAAAAMMCCCCCCCCCCCCCCCCTG
CAGGGCCAAGTCGGCCGGCGCGCCATTCGCCCTATAGTGAGTCGTATTACAATTCACTGGCCGTCGTTTT
ACAACGTCGTGACTGGGAAAACCCTGGCGTTACCCAACTTAATCGCCTTGCAGCACATCCCCCTTTCGCC
AGCTGGCGTAATAGCGAAGAGGCCCGCACCGATCGCCCTTCCCAACAGTTGCGCAGCCTGAATGGCGAAT
GGAAATTGTAAGCGTTAATATTTTGTTAAAATTCGCGTTAAATTTTTGTTAAATCAGCTCATTTTTTAAC
CAATAGGCCGAAATCGGCAAAATCCCTTATAAATCAAAAGAATAGACCGAGATAGGGT
[37 nt withheld, positions 5239-5275]
AAAGAACGTGGACTCCAACGTCAAAGG
[49 nt withheld, positions 5303-5351]
T
[91 nt withheld, positions 5353-5443]
G
[124 nt withheld, positions 5445-5568]
CAGGTG
Features (pLannotate 1.2.2; 21 found; start..end, strand, type, name):
     21..125     +  promoter       AmpR promoter: bla
    126..986     +  CDS            AmpR: β-lactamase; bla; confers resistance to ampicillin, carbenicillin, and related antibiotics
   1157..1745    +  rep_origin     ori: high-copy-number ColE1/pMB1/pBR322/pUC origin of replication
   1928..2020    +  CDS            lacI (fragment): lac repressor; lacI; The lac repressor binds to the lac operator to inhibit transcription in E. coli. This inhibition can be relieved by adding lactose or isopropyl-β-D-thiogalactopyranoside (IPTG).
   2033..2054    +  protein_bind   CAP binding site: CAP binding activates transcription in the presence of cAMP. E. coli catabolite activator protein
   2069..2099    +  promoter       lac promoter: promoter for the E. coli lac operon
   2107..2123    +  protein_bind   lac operator: The lac repressor binds to the lac operator to inhibit transcription in E. coli. This inhibition can be relieved by adding lactose or isopropyl-β-D-thiogalactopyranoside (IPTG). lac repressor encoded by lacI
   2168..2186    +  promoter       T3 promoter: promoter for bacteriophage T3 RNA polymerase
   2211..2253    +  5'UTR          Xenopus globin 5'-UTR: translational enhancer from the 5'-UTR of the major beta-globin gene of Xenopus laevis
   2282..2406    +  protein_bind   attR1: mutant version of attR; recombination site for the Gateway® LR reaction LR Clonase™
   2431..2461    +  promoter       lac UV5 promoter: E. coli lac promoter with an "up" mutation
   2486..2514    +  promoter       cat promoter (fragment): promoter of the E. coli cat gene encoding chloramphenicol acetyltransferase
   2515..3174    +  CDS            CmR: chloramphenicol acetyltransferase; cat; confers resistance to chloramphenicol
   3353..3511    +  CDS            ccdA (fragment): CCDA_ECO57 - Also known as H, letA. Experimental evidence at protein level: Swiss-Prot protein existence level 1. Antitoxin component of a type II toxin-antitoxin (TA) system which inhibits the post-segregational killing (PSK) of plasmid-free cells, also referred to as a plasmid addiction system. Binds to and blocks the activity of CcdB; will also remove bound CcdB protein from the CcdB-GyrA complex by forming a CcdA-CcdB complex, a process termed rejuvenation. Functions as a transcriptional corepressor for the ccdAB operon, repression also requires CcdB (By similarity). From Escherichia coli
   3516..3818    +  CDS            ccdB: CCDB_ECOLI - Also known as G, letB, letD. Experimental evidence at protein level: Swiss-Prot protein existence level 1. Toxic component of a type II toxin-antitoxin (TA) system, functioning in plasmid maintainence. Responsible for the post- segregational killing (PSK) of plasmid-free cells, also referred to as a plasmid addiction system. Half-life of over 2 hours. Cell killing by CcdB is accompanied by filamentation, defects in chromosome and plasmid segregation, defects in cell division, formation of anucleate cells, decreased DNA synthesis and plasmid loss. Interferes with the activity of DN
   3862..3986    -  protein_bind   attR2: mutant version of attR; recombination site for the Gateway® LR reaction LR Clonase™
   4000..4707    +  CDS            mCherry: mCherry is a basic (constitutively fluorescent) red fluorescent protein published in 2004, derived from Discosoma sp.. It is reported to be a very rapidly-maturing monomer with low acid sensitivity.
   4717..4842    +  3'UTR          Xenopus globin 3'-UTR: 3'-UTR of the major beta-globin gene of Xenopus laevis
   4931..4949    -  promoter       T7 promoter: promoter for bacteriophage T7 RNA polymerase
   4952..5109    +  CDS            lacZα (fragment): LacZα fragment of β-galactosidase; lacZ fragment
   5140..5568    -  rep_origin     f1 ori (sequence partly withheld): f1 bacteriophage origin of replication; arrow indicates direction of (+) strand synthesis
