[The description below was written by a language model from this plasmid's Addgene catalogue record and pLannotate feature annotations shown in this document.]
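Description:
pDEST-Spe4-Rfa-mCherry-stop is an empty Gateway destination vector built to produce synthetic mRNA encoding a protein of interest fused at its C-terminus to mCherry, for delivery into embryos by microinjection. It derives from the pDEST-Spe4-RfA backbone, modified by inserting the mCherry tag downstream of the Gateway cassette, and totals about 5.6 kb. It replicates in E. coli at high copy from a ColE1/pUC-type origin, also carries an f1 phage origin, and is selected with ampicillin (bla) plus chloramphenicol. Because the unrecombined cassette contains the toxic ccdB gene, the empty vector is maintained in a ccdB-tolerant strain.

The transcription unit begins with a T3 RNA polymerase promoter followed by the Xenopus beta-globin 5'-UTR, a translational enhancer. Next comes the RfA Gateway cassette: attR1 and attR2 flanking a chloramphenicol acetyltransferase gene, a ccdA fragment and ccdB. In an LR reaction with an entry clone, this cassette is exchanged for the open reading frame of interest. Loss of ccdB then provides counterselection for recombinants in standard strains. The introduced ORF would need to lack a stop codon and be in frame with the mCherry coding sequence lying just beyond attR2, which, as the name indicates, supplies the stop codon. The Xenopus beta-globin 3'-UTR follows. A T7 promoter sits downstream in the opposite orientation, and remnants of lac regulatory elements and lacZα flank the unit.

In vitro transcription from the T3 promoter would yield globin-UTR-flanked mRNA for overexpressing red fluorescent fusion proteins. The depositor designed it for ascidian eggs and suggests it is likely useful in zebrafish, Xenopus, sea urchin and cnidarian embryos as well.
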