Addgene plasmid #186388: pDEST-Spe4-Rfa-mCherry-stop
Purpose: (Empty Backbone) Destination vector for the expression of a fluorescent fusion of a protein of interest with C-ter mCherry into embryos, by mRNA microinjection
Depositing lab: Patrick Lemaire. Depositing organization: CNRS UMR 5237, Centre de Recherche en Biologie cellulaire de Montpellier.
Backbone
  Vector backbone: pDEST-Spe4-RfA
  Backbone size (bp): 5574
  Vector type: Gateway destination vector
  Selectable markers: ccdB gene
Growth in bacteria
  Bacterial resistance: Chloramphenicol and Ampicillin, 25 & 100 μg/mL
  Growth temperature: 37°C
  Growth strain: ccdB Survival
  Copy number: High Copy
Gene/Insert
  Gene/Insert name: None
Terms and licenses: Academic/Nonprofit Terms; Industry Terms: Not Available to Industry
Depositor comments: Gateway destination vector for mRNA production to overexpress a protein of interest following microinjection into ascidian eggs. Likely to be useful for zebrafish, Xenopus, urchin and cnidarian (Clytia, Nematostella...) overexpression studies as well. Backbone was modified by insertion of C terminal mCherry tag at EcoR V/Avr II restriction site
How to cite: pDEST-Spe4-Rfa-mCherry-stop was a gift from Patrick Lemaire (Addgene plasmid # 186388 ; http://n2t.net/addgene:186388 ; RRID:Addgene_186388)
